Addgene plasmid #226555: pRP.USH2A
Purpose: Minigene encoding USH2A exon 13 and surrounding introns/exons
Depositing lab: Dave Wee. Depositing organization: Institute of Molecular and Cell Biology, A*STAR Research Entities. Publication: Unveiling sequence-agnostic mixed-chemical modification patterns for splice-switching oligonucleotides using the NATURA platform. Tabaglio T, Agarwal T, Cher WY, Ow JR, Chew AK, Sun PYQ, Reddy Gurrampati RS, Lu H, Naidu P, Ng HK, Le Guezennec X, Ng SY, Lakshmanan M, Guccione E, Wee KB. Mol Ther Nucleic Acids. 2025 Jan 7;36(1):102422. doi: 10.1016/j.omtn.2024.102422. eCollection 2025 Mar 11. PubMed 39926316.
Backbone
  Vector backbone: pRP
  Backbone manufacturer: VectorBuilder
  Backbone size w/o insert (bp): 2297
  Total vector size (bp): 6210
  Vector type: Mammalian Expression
Growth in bacteria
  Bacterial resistance: Ampicillin, 100 μg/mL
  Growth temperature: 37°C
  Growth strain: DH5alpha
  Copy number: Unknown
Gene/Insert
  Gene/Insert name: USH2A
  Species: H. sapiens (human)
  Insert size (bp): 4157
  Entrez Gene: USH2A (a.k.a. RP39, US2, USH2, dJ1111A8.1)
Terms and licenses: Academic/Nonprofit Terms; Industry Terms: Not Available to Industry
How to cite: pRP.USH2A was a gift from Dave Wee (Addgene plasmid # 226555 ; http://n2t.net/addgene:226555 ; RRID:Addgene_226555)
