[The description below was written by a language model from this plasmid's Addgene catalogue record and pLannotate feature annotations shown in this document.]
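Description:
pRP.USH2A is a mammalian expression plasmid built on the commercial pRP backbone (VectorBuilder) that carries a splicing minigene derived from human USH2A, the gene encoding usherin, a component of the USH2 complex needed in cochlear hair cells and retinal photoreceptors. It is about 6.2 kb in total and is propagated in E. coli through a high-copy ColE1/pUC-type origin, with selection by ampicillin resistance (β-lactamase expressed from its own bla promoter). No mammalian selection marker or reporter is annotated, so it appears suited to transient transfection.

The payload is a genomic fragment described as USH2A exon 13 together with surrounding introns and exons. The catalogue gives the insert as roughly 4.2 kb, whereas the interval between the flanking attB1 and attB2 Gateway recombination sites is nearer 2.1 kb, so the stated insert size may also count the promoter module. That module, which is preceded by an attB4 site, is a CAG-type arrangement: the CMV immediate-early enhancer, the chicken β-actin promoter and a chimeric β-actin/β-globin intron, which together give strong constitutive transcription in most mammalian cells. An SV40 polyadenylation signal lies downstream of the minigene, although the feature table annotates it on the minus strand. The annotation tool recognises only one stretch of USH2A coding sequence within the insert, consistent with a large exon embedded in otherwise non-coding intronic sequence. The exact exon and intron boundaries are not given in the record.

Transcripts from such a minigene undergo splicing in transfected cells, so inclusion or skipping of exon 13 can be measured. The associated publication concerns chemical modification patterns for splice-switching oligonucleotides, which suggests use as an assay substrate for testing such oligonucleotides.
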