Features (pLannotate 1.2.2; 12 found; start..end, strand, type, name):
      1..21      +  protein_bind   attB4: mutant version of attB; core recombination site for the Gateway® BP reaction BP Clonase™
     25..404     +  enhancer       CMV enhancer: human cytomegalovirus immediate early enhancer
    406..683     +  promoter       chicken β-actin promoter: No description available
    684..1700    +  intron         chimeric intron: chimera between introns from chicken β-actin and rabbit β-globin
   1755..1775    +  protein_bind   attB1: mutant version of attB; core recombination site for the Gateway® BP reaction BP Clonase™
   2530..3198    +  CDS            USH2A (fragment): USH2A_HUMAN - Experimental evidence at protein level: Swiss-Prot protein existence level 1. Involved in hearing and vision as member of the USH2 complex. In the inner ear, required for the maintenance of the hair bundle ankle formation, which connects growing stereocilia in developing cochlear hair cells. In retina photoreceptors, the USH2 complex is required for the maintenance of periciliary membrane complex that seems to play a role in regulating intracellular protein transport. From Homo sapiens (Human).
   3914..3938    -  protein_bind   attB2: mutant version of attB; recombination site for the Gateway® BP reaction BP Clonase™
   3967..4088    -  polyA_signal   SV40 poly(A) signal: SV40 polyadenylation signal
   4111..4179    -  CDS            large T antigen (fragment): large T antigen from SV40 (simian virus 40)
   4375..4963    -  rep_origin     ori: high-copy-number ColE1/pMB1/pBR322/pUC origin of replication
   5134..5994    -  CDS            AmpR: β-lactamase; bla; confers resistance to ampicillin, carbenicillin, and related antibiotics
   5995..6099    -  promoter       AmpR promoter: bla
>Addgene plasmid #226555 | pRP.USH2A | addgene full sequence | sequence record 448442 | Addgene NGS Result
CAACTTTGTATAGAAAAGTTGCTCGACATTGATTATTGACTAGTTATTAATAGTAATCAATTACGGGGTC
ATTAGTTCATAGCCCATATATGGAGTTCCGCGTTACATAACTTACGGTAAATGGCCCGCCTGGCTGACCG
CCCAACGACCCCCGCCCATTGACGTCAATAATGACGTATGTTCCCATAGTAACGCCAATAGGGACTTTCC
ATTGACGTCAATGGGTGGAGTATTTACGGTAAACTGCCCACTTGGCAGTACATCAAGTGTATCATATGCC
AAGTACGCCCCCTATTGACGTCAATGACGGTAAATGGCCCGCCTGGCATTATGCCCAGTACATGACCTTA
TGGGACTTTCCTACTTGGCAGTACATCTACGTATTAGTCATCGCTATTACCATGGTCGAGGTGAGCCCCA
CGTTCTGCTTCACTCTCCCCATCTCCCCCCCCTCCCCACCCCCAATTTTGTATTTATTTATTTTTTAATT
ATTTTGTGCAGCGATGGGGGCGGGGGGGGGGGGGGGGCGCGCGCCGGGGGGGGGGGGGGGGGGSGGGGGG
GGGGGSGGGGSGRGGSGGRGAGGKGCGGCGGCAGCCAATCAGAGCGGCGCGCTCCGAAAGTTTCCTTTTA
TGGCGAGGCGGCGGCGGCGGCGGCCCTATAAAAAGCGAAGCGCGCGGCGGGCGGGAGTCGCTGCGCGCTG
CCTTCGCCCCGTGCCCCGCTCCGCCGCCGCCTCGCGCCGCCCGCCCCGGCTCTGACTGACCGCGTTACTC
CCACAGGTGAGCGGGCGGGACGGCCCTTCTCCTCCGGGCTGTAATTAGCGCTTGGTTTAATGACGGCTTG
TTTCTTTTCTGTGGCTGCGTGAAAGCCTTGAGGGGCTCCGGGAGGGCCCTTTGTGCGGGGGGAGCGGCTC
GGGGGGTGCGTGCGTGTGTGTGTGCGTGGGGAGCGCCGCGTGCGGCTCCGCGCTGCCCGGCGGCTGTGAG
CGCTGCGGGCGCGGCGCGGGGCTTTGTGCGCTCCGCAGTGTGCGCGAGGGGAGCGCGGCCGGGGGCGGTG
CCCCGCGGTGCGGGGGGGGCTGCGAGGGGAACAAAGGCTGCGTGCGGGGTGTGTGCGTGGGGGGGTGAGC
AGGGGGTGTGGGCGCGTCGGTCGGGCTGCAACCCCCCCTGCACCCCCCTCCCCGAGTTGCTGAGCACGGC
CCGGCTTCGGGTGCGGGGCTCCGTACGGGGCGTGGCGCGGGGCTCGCCGTGCCGGGCGGGGGGTGGCGGC
AGGKGGGGGTGCCGGGCGGGGCGGGGCCGCCYCGGGCCGGGGRGGGCTCGGGGGRGGGGCGCGGCGGCCC
CCGGAGCGCCGGCGGCTGTCGAGGCGCGGCGAGCCGCAGCCATTGCCTTTTATGGTAATCGTGCGAGAGG
GCGCAGGGACTTCCTTTGTCCCAAATCTGTGCGGAGCCGAAATCTGGGAGGCGCCGCCGCACCCCCTCTA
GCGGGCGCGGGGCGAAGCGGTGCGGCGCCGGCAGGAAGGAAATGGGCGGGGAGGGCCTTCGTGCGTCGCC
GCGCCGCCGTCCCCTTCTCCCTCTCCAGCCTCGGGGCTGTCCGCGGGGGGACGGCTGCCTTCGGGGGGGA
CGGGGCAGGGCGGGGTTCGGCTTCTGGCGTGTGACCGGCGGCTCTAGAGCCTCTGCTAACCATGTTCATG
CCTTCTTCTTTTTCCTACAGCTCCTGGGCAACGTGCTGGTTATTGTGCTGTCTCATCATTTTGGCAAAGA
ATTGCAAGTTTGTACAAAAAAGCAGGCTGCCACCATGATTGGAGGACAGTGTAATTGTAAGAGACACGTG
TCTGGCAGGCAGTGCAATCAGTGCCAGAATGGATTCTACAATCTACAAGAGTTGGATCCTGATGGCTGCA
GTCCCTGTAACTGCAATACCTCTGGGACAGTGGATGGAGATATTACCTGTCACCAAAATTCAGGCCAGTG
CAAGTGCAAAGCAAACGTTATTGGTACGTGTAACGCAAAAGTTTACAGTCACATCTCTATTACCATCTGG
AATTTATTATTAAGTATAGTCACCATGCTGTACAATAGAGCTCCAGAACTTATTCATTCTGTCTAGCTGA
AACTTTGTACTCAGCTTAACCTTTTATTAAACATCTTTAGAGATTTCTTATCTTTAGAAAAACAACTAAT
TTGTTATATGTAATTCTACTATAATTTTAAATGAGCACATTTGTTAAAATAGTTTTTAAGATTTGTTAAA
GAGAAAAAGAGCTCCAGCATATGTAACAGAAACAACATTTGCATTAAGCATTTTTCTTTGCATTAAGTAA
TAATTAAAAATTTATGAAGTTCATCGCAAACAGTTGTATATTAAAGCTAAATTAAATATTGTCATTGAAT
TTTGAGAGTAAGATTGGCCCCCTATGGCATTGCTTGTGAGAAAACACTCAATATTTTGTGTTCGTATCAT
CTGCAGTAGCATTGTTTGTGTCTCGTCTATCTTGAATGAAATCATTTTCCCATCCTCACCTTTTAAATAT
ATTTTATCTTTAGGGCTTAGGTGTGATCATTGCAATTTTGGATTTAAATTTCTCCGAAGCTTTAATGATG
TTGGATGTGAGCCCTGCCAGTGTAACCTCCATGGCTCAGTGAACAAATTCTGCAATCCTCACTCTGGGCA
GTGTGAGTGCAAAAAAGAAGCCAAAGGACTTCAGTGTGACACCTGCAGAGAAAACTTTTATGGGTTAGAT
GTCACCAATTGTAAGGCCTGTGACTGTGACACAGCTGGATCCCTCCCTGGGACTGTCTGTAATGCTAAGA
CAGGGCAGTGCATCTGCAAGCCCAATGTTGAAGGGAGACAGTGCAATAAATGTTTGGAGGGAAACTTCTA
CCTACGGCAAAATAATTCTTTCCTCTGTCTGCCTTGCAACTGTGATAAGACTGGGACAATAAATGGCTCT
CTGCTGTGTAACAAATCAACAGGACAATGTCCTTGCAAATTAGGGGTAACAGGTCTTCGCTGTAATCAGT
GTGAGCCTCACAGGTACAATTTGACCATTGACAATTTTCAACACTGCCAGATGTGTGAGTGTGATTCCTT
GGGGACATTACCTGGGACCATTTGTGACCCAATCAGTGGCCAGTGCCTGTGTGTGCCTAATCGTCAAGGA
AGAAGGTGTAATCAGTGTCAACCAGGTAAGAAAGAAATGTATTACATTTTCAGTGCACAATGACATTCCT
TTTGTTAACTTAGGTAACTTCTCCCTGTTTCTGGTTTGTGGCTTCTACAAATTTTATTTCCAAAATCATT
ACTGTATTTATATCATTATCCAACACATATATAACTATTTAACTTATTCAAAATTATCTGCATATTTATG
TTACTATTTTGAGAGGATACTTTAGATAAAACTCAGCCGATCGGATTTATTTCATAATTGAGACTCAATT
TCTACACTTGAAGTAAATCTCCTTTTTAACAGTTTTTTAAAAATCAGATCAACAAGAGTCAATTTTATTT
TCCAGAGAAAGGAAAATTTGAGTTGAATATCCATACAATGCCAAATATTCAAATGATGAACTAAATCTCT
GAATAAAGCTGGCTAAATGTTTTTGCTGAAGAGGCTATATGTTCTAGTTTTATATAGAAATACCTAGAAT
TGTTTCCACATGCCATCAAATTAATAAAATAGGCCAAAGAGTGGATAAAAAGTATATATAAAACTTTTAA
TTTCTTTATTTCTAGGTTTTTATATTTCTCCAGGCAATGCCACTGGCTGCCTGCCATGCTCATGCCATAC
AACTGGTGCAGTTAATCACATCTGTAATAGCCTGACTGGTCAGTGTGTTTGCCAAGATGCTTCCATTGCT
GGGCAACGTTGTGACCAATGCAAAGACCATTACTTTGGATTTGATCCTCAGACTGGAAGATAGACCCAGC
TTTCTTGTACAAAGTGGTGATGGCCGGCCGCTTCGAGCAGACATGATAAGATACATTGATGAGTTTGGAC
AAACCACAACTAGAATGCAGTGAAAAAAATGCTTTATTTGTGAAATTTGTGATGCTATTGCTTTATTTGT
AACCATTATAAGCTGCAATAAACAAGTTAACAACAACAATTGCATTCATTTTATGTTTCAGGTTCAGGGG
GAGGTGTGGGAGGTTTTTTAAAGCAAGTAAAACCTCTACAAATGTGGTAGCGGCCGCGGCGCTCTTCCGC
TTCCTCGCTCACTGACTCGCTGCGCTCGGTCGTTCGGCTGCGGCGAGCGGTATCAGCTCACTCAAAGGCG
GTAATACGGTTATCCACAGAATCAGGGGATAACGCAGGAAAGAACATGTGAGCAAAAGGCCAGCAAAAGG
CCAGGAACCGTAAAAAGGCCGCGTTGCTGGCGTTTTTCCATAGGCTCCGCCCCCCTGACGAGCATCACAA
AAATCGACGCTCAAGTCAGAGGTGGCGAAACCCGACAGGACTATAAAGATACCAGGCGTTTCCCCCTGGA
AGCTCCCTCGTGCGCTCTCCTGTTCCGACCCTGCCGCTTACCGGATACCTGTCCGCCTTTCTCTCTTCGG
GAAGCGTGGCGCTTTCTCATAGCTCACGCTGTAGGTATCTCAGTTCGGTGTAGGTCGTTCGCTCCAAGCT
GGGCTGTGTGCACGAACCCCCCGTTCAGCCCGACCGCTGCGCCTTATCCGGTAACTATCGTCTTGAGTCC
AACCCGGTAAGACACGACTTATCGCCACTGGCAGCAGCCACTGGTAACAGGATTAGCAGAGCGAGGTATG
TAGGCGGTGCTACAGAGTTCTTGAAGTGGTGGCCTAACTACGGCTACACTAGAAGAACAGTATTTGGTAT
CTGCGCTCTGCTGAAGCCAGTTACCTTCGGAAAAAGAGTTGGTAGCTCTTGATCCGGCAAACAAACCACC
GCTGGTAGCGGTGGTTTTTTTGTTTGCAAGCAGCAGATTACGCGCAGAAAAAAAGGATCTCAAGAAGATC
CTTTGATCTTTTCTACGGGGTCTGACGCTCAGTGGAACGAAAACTCACGTTAAGGGATTTTGGTCATGAG
ATTATCAAAAAGGATCTTCACCTAGATCCTTTTAAATTAAAAATGAAGTTTTAAATCAATCTAAAGTATA
TATGAGTAAACTTGGTCTGACAGTTACCAATGCTTAATCAGTGAGGCACCTATCTCAGCGATCTGTCTAT
TTCGTTCATCCATAGTTGCCTGACTCCCCGTCGTGTAGATAACTACGATACGGGAGGGCTTACCATCTGG
CCCCAGTGCTGCAATGATACCGCGAGACCCACGCTCACCGGCTCCAGATTTATCAGCAATAAACCAGCCA
GCCGGAAGGGCCGAGCGCAGAAGTGGTCCTGCAACTTTATCCGCCTCCATCCAGTCTATTAATTGTTGCC
GGGAAGCTAGAGTAAGTAGTTCGCCAGTTAATAGTTTGCGCAACGTTGTTGCCATTGCTACAGGCATCGT
GGTGTCACGCTCGTCGTTTGGTATGGCTTCATTCAGCTCCGGTTCCCAACGATCAAGGCGAGTTACATGA
TCCCCCATGTTGTGCAAAAAAGCGGTTAGCTCCTTCGGTCCTCCGATCGTTGTCAGAAGTAAGTTGGCCG
CAGTGTTATCACTCATGGTTATGGCAGCACTGCATAATTCTCTTACTGTCATGCCATCCGTAAGATGCTT
TTCTGTGACTGGTGAGTACTCAACCAAGTCATTCTGAGAATAGTGTATGCGGCGACCGAGTTGCTCTTGC
CCGGCGTCAATACGGGATAATACCGCGCCACATAGCAGAACTTTAAAAGTGCTCATCATTGGAAAACGTT
CTTCGGGGCGAAAACTCTCAAGGATCTTACCGCTGTTGAGATCCAGTTCGATGTAACCCACTCGTGCACC
CAACTGATCTTCAGCATCTTTTACTTTCACCAGCGTTTCTGGGTGAGCAAAAACAGGAAGGCAAAATGCC
GCAAAAAAGGGAATAAGGGCGACACGGAAATGTTGAATACTCATACTCTTCCTTTTTCAATATTATTGAA
GCATTTATCAGGGTTATTGTCTCATGAGCGGATACATATTTGAATGTATTTAGAAAAATAAACAAATAGG
GGTTCCGCGCACATTTCCCCGAAAAGTGCCACCTGACGTCTAAGAAACCATTATTATCATGACATTAACC
TATAAAAATAGGCGTATCACGAGGCCCTTTCGTCGGCGCGCCGCGGCCGC
